Addgene plasmid #46012: pCM184
Purpose: (Empty Backbone)
Depositing lab: Mary Lidstrom. Depositing organization: University of Washington. Publication: Broad-host-range cre-lox system for antibiotic marker recycling in gram-negative bacteria. Marx CJ, Lidstrom ME. Biotechniques. 2002 Nov;33(5):1062-7. 10.2144/02335rr01 PubMed 12449384.
Backbone
  Vector backbone: pAYC61
  Backbone manufacturer: Lidstrom Lab (PMID 8021187)
  Backbone size (bp): 6000
  Modifications to backbone: To insert loxP bounded antibiotic resistance gene: The 1.3-kb HincII fragment bearing the kanamycin resistance cassette from pUC4K (Vieira, 1982) was inserted into pLox1 (Palmeros, 2000), which had been cut with XbaI and blunted, to create pCM161. To introduce convenient multiple cloning sites, the loxP-bounded kanamycin cassette of pCM161 was amplified with following primer pair, CM-ufkMCS, 5′-TGACGTCTAGATCTGAATTCAGCTGTACAATTGGTACCATGGATGCATATGGCGGCCGCA-3′, and CM-dfkMCS, 5′-GACTAGTGAGCTCACCGGTTAACACGCGTACGTAGGGCCCGCGGTATCGATAAGCTGGATCC-3′. The resulting 1.4-kb PCR product was purified and cloned into pCR2.1 (Invitrogen, Carlsbad, CA, USA) to create pCM183. To preserve useful cloning sites, pAYC61 was cut with EcoRI and SmaI, blunted using T4 DNA polymerase, and selfligated to produce pCM182. Finally, the 1.4-kb AatII-SpeI fragment from pCM183 containing the loxP-flanked kanamycin cassette was ligated between the AatII and XbaI sites of pCM182 to create pCM184.
  Vector type: Cre/Lox
  Promoter: na
Growth in bacteria
  Bacterial resistance: Ampicillin and Kanamycin, 100 & 50 μg/mL
  Growth temperature: 37°C
  Growth strain: DH5alpha
  Copy number: Unknown
Gene/Insert
  Cloning method: Restriction Enzyme
  Sequencing primers: 5′ na
Terms and licenses: Academic/Nonprofit Terms; Industry Terms: Not Available to Industry
Depositor comments: This allelic exchange vector is used with Cre expression vectors (Addgene plasmids 45863 or 45864) to generate unmarked mutants in a broad bacterial host range. The full plasmid sequence is approximate and there may be small discrepancies present.
How to cite: pCM184 was a gift from Mary Lidstrom (Addgene plasmid # 46012 ; http://n2t.net/addgene:46012 ; RRID:Addgene_46012)
