[The description below was written by a language model from this plasmid's Addgene catalogue record and pLannotate feature annotations shown in this document.]
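Description:
pCM184 is an empty allelic exchange backbone of the Cre/lox type, derived from pAYC61 and built for making unmarked mutations across a broad range of Gram-negative bacteria. It is maintained in E. coli through a ColE1/pMB1-type origin. The catalogue lists ampicillin and kanamycin as the selections. The feature table additionally shows an intact tetA tetracycline efflux gene behind its tet promoter, alongside the β-lactamase gene. The annotated sequence is 6,760 nt, and the depositor notes that it is approximate and may contain small discrepancies.

The functional core is a kanamycin resistance cassette (aph(3')-Ia, taken from pUC4K and carrying a short remnant of Tn903 sequence) bracketed by two loxP sites in the same orientation. According to the construction notes, this cassette was amplified with primers that add multiple cloning sites on each side, so that upstream and downstream homology arms from a target locus can be inserted by restriction cloning on either flank. No promoter or insert is recorded, consistent with its empty-backbone status.

An IncP origin of transfer, together with traJ, traK and a fragment of traI, allows the plasmid to be mobilised by conjugation from E. coli into recipient species. No broad-host-range replicon is annotated, so the plasmid would presumably act as a suicide vector in hosts that cannot use the ColE1 origin, although the record does not say this explicitly. Double recombination through the cloned arms would replace the target gene with the loxP-flanked kanamycin marker. The backbone markers could in principle help distinguish double from single crossovers. The depositor states that companion Cre expression plasmids are then used. Cre excises the marker and leaves a single loxP site, which allows kanamycin selection to be reused for further mutations in the same strain.
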