Features (pLannotate 1.2.2; 14 found; start..end, strand, type, name):
      1..861     -  CDS            AmpR: β-lactamase; bla; confers resistance to ampicillin, carbenicillin, and related antibiotics
    862..966     -  promoter       AmpR promoter: bla
   1050..1083    +  protein_bind   loxP: Cre-mediated recombination occurs in the 8-bp core sequence (GCATACAT). Cre recombinase
   1217..2032    +  CDS            KanR: aminoglycoside phosphotransferase; aph(3')-Ia; confers resistance to kanamycin in bacteria or G418 (Geneticin®) in eukaryotes
   2173..2319    +  CDS            TRA2_ECOLX (fragment): Protein predicted: Swiss-Prot protein existence level 4. Required for transposition of transposon Tn903. From Escherichia coli.
   2343..2376    +  protein_bind   loxP: Cre-mediated recombination occurs in the 8-bp core sequence (GCATACAT). Cre recombinase
   2439..2993    -  CDS            traI (fragment): TRAI6_ECOLX - Experimental evidence at protein level: Swiss-Prot protein existence level 1. The initiation process of transfer DNA synthesis requires the interaction of at least three plasmid-specific components (TraH, I, and J) at the transfer origin resulting in the assembly of a specialised nucleoprotein complex - the relaxosome. Site- and strand-specific cleavage at the transfer origin is dependent on TraI and TraJ. From Escherichia coli.
   3031..3402    -  CDS            traJ: oriT-recognizing protein; traJ
   3435..3544    -  oriT           oriT: incP origin of transfer
   3770..4165    +  CDS            traK: TRAK4_ECOLX - Experimental evidence at protein level: Swiss-Prot protein existence level 1. From Escherichia coli.
   4181..4209    +  promoter       tet promoter: E. coli promoter for tetracycline efflux protein gene
   4257..5444    +  CDS            tetA: TCR3_ECOLX - Experimental evidence at protein level: Swiss-Prot protein existence level 1. Resistance to tetracycline by an active tetracycline efflux. This is an energy-dependent process that decreases the accumulation of the antibiotic in whole cells. This protein functions as a metal- tetracycline/H(+) antiporter. From Escherichia coli. This protein is used as a marker in many commonly used cloning vectors, such as pBR322 and pACYC184.
   5689..5817    -  CDS            YPB1_ECOLX (fragment): Protein predicted: Swiss-Prot protein existence level 4. From Escherichia coli.
   6002..6590    -  rep_origin     ori: high-copy-number ColE1/pMB1/pBR322/pUC origin of replication
>Addgene plasmid #46012 | pCM184 | depositor full sequence | sequence record 64710 | pCM184 sequence 6760 bps
TTACCAATGCTTAATCAGTGAGGCACCTATCTCAGCGATCTGTCTATTTCGTTCATCCATAGTTGCCTGA
CTCCCCGTCGTGTAGATAACTACGATACGGGAGGGCTTACCATCTGGCCCCAGTGCTGCAATGATACCGC
GAGACCCACGCTCACCGGCTCCAGATTTATCAGCAATAAACCAGCCAGCCGGAAGGGCCGAGCGCAGAAG
TGGTCCTGCAACTTTATCCGCCTCCATCCAGTCTATTAATTGTTGCCGGGAAGCTAGAGTAAGTAGTTCG
CCAGTTAATAGTTTGCGCAACGTTGTTGCCATTGCTACAGGCATCGTGGTGTCACGCTCGTCGTTTGGTA
TGGCTTCATTCAGCTCCGGTTCCCAACGATCAAGGCGAGTTACATGATCCCCCATGTTGTGCAAAAAAGC
GGTTAGCTCCTTCGGTCCTCCGATCGTTGTCAGAAGTAAGTTGGCCGCAGTGTTATCACTCATGGTTATG
GCAGCACTGCATAATTCTCTTACTGTCATGCCATCCGTAAGATGCTTTTCTGTGACTGGTGAGTACTCAA
CCAAGTCATTCTGAGAATAGTGTATGCGGCGACCGAGTTGCTCTTGCCCGGCGTCAATACGGGATAATAC
CGCGCCACATAGCAGAACTTTAAAAGTGCTCATCATTGGAAAACGTTCTTCGGGGCGAAAACTCTCAAGG
ATCTTACCGCTGTTGAGATCCAGTTCGATGTAACCCACTCGTGCACCCAACTGATCTTCAGCATCTTTTA
CTTTCACCAGCGTTTCTGGGTGAGCAAAAACAGGAAGGCAAAATGCCGCAAAAAAGGGAATAAGGGCGAC
ACGGAAATGTTGAATACTCATACTCTTCCTTTTTCAATATTATTGAAGCATTTATCAGGGTTATTGTCTC
ATGAGCGGATACATATTTGAATGTATTTAGAAAAATAAACAAATAGGGGTTCCGCGCACATTTCCCCGAA
AAGTGCCACCTGACGTCTAGATCTGAATTCAGCTGTACAATTGGTACCATGGATGCATATGGCGGCCGCA
TAACTTCGTATAGCATACATTATACGAAGTTATCTAGACCTGCAGGGGGGGGGGGGAAAGCCACGTTGTG
TCTCAAAATCTCTGATGTTACATTGCACAAGATAAAAATATATCATCATGAACAATAAAACTGTCTGCTT
ACATAAACAGTAATACAAGGGGTGTTATGAGCCATATTCAACGGGAAACGTCTTGCTCGAGGCCGCGATT
AAATTCCAACATGGATGCTGATTTATATGGGTATAAATGGGCTCGCGATAATGTCGGGCAATCAGGTGCG
ACAATCTATCGATTGTATGGGAAGCCCGATGCGCCAGAGTTGTTTCTGAAACATGGCAAAGGTAGCGTTG
CCAATGATGTTACAGATGAGATGGTCAGACTAAACTGGCTGACGGAATTTATGCCTCTTCCGACCATCAA
GCATTTTATCCGTACTCCTGATGATGCATGGTTACTCACCACTGCGATCCCCGGGAAAACAGCATTCCAG
GTATTAGAAGAATATCCTGATTCAGGTGAAAATATTGTTGATGCGCTGGCAGTGTTCCTGCGCCGGTTGC
ATTCGATTCCTGTTTGTAATTGTCCTTTTAACAGCGATCGCGTATTTCGTCTCGCTCAGGCGCAATCACG
AATGAATAACGGTTTGGTTGATGCGAGTGATTTTGATGACGAGCGTAATGGCTGGCCTGTTGAACAAGTC
TGGAAAGAAATGCATAAGCTTTTGCCATTCTCACCGGATTCAGTCGTCACTCATGGTGATTTCTCACTTG
ATAACCTTATTTTTGACGAGGGGAAATTAATAGGTTGTATTGATGTTGGACGAGTCGGAATCGCAGACCG
ATACCAGGATCTTGCCATCCTATGGAACTGCCTCGGTGAGTTTTCTCCTTCATTACAGAAACGGCTTTTT
CAAAAATATGGTATTGATAATCCTGATATGAATAAATTGCAGTTTCATTTGATGCTCGATGAGTTTTTCT
AATCAGAATTGGTTAATTGGTTGTAACACTGGCAGAGCATTACGCTGACTTGACGGGACGGCGGCTTTGT
TGAATAAATCGAACTTTTGCTGAGTTGAAGGATCAGATCACGCATCTTCCCGACAACGCAGACCGTTCCG
TGGCAAAGCAAAAGTTCAAAATCACCAACTGGTCCACCTACAACAAAGCTCTCATCAACCGTGGCTCCCT
CACTTTCTGGCTGGATGATGGGGCGATTCAGGCCTGGTATGAGTCAGCAACACCTTCTTCACGAGGCAGA
CCTCAGCGCCCCCCCCCCCCTGCAGGTCCTAGATAACTTCGTATAGCATACATTATACGAAGTTATGGAT
CCAGCTTATCGATACCGCGGGCCCTACGTACGCGTGTTAACCGGTGAGCTCACTAGAGGATCCAGCCGAC
CAGGCTTTCCACGCCCGCGTGCCGCTCCATGTCGTTCGCGCGGTTCTCGGAAACGCGCTGCCGCGTTTCG
TGATTGTCACGCTCAAGCCCGTAGTCCCGTTCGAGCGTCGCGCAGAGGTCAGCGAGGGCGCGGTAGGCCC
GATACGGCTCATGGATGGTGTTTCGGGTCGGGTGAATCTTGTTGATGGCGATATGGATGTGCAGGTTGTC
GGTGTCGTGATGCACGGCACTGACGCGCTGATGCTCGGCGAAGCCAAGCCCAGCGCAGATGCGGTCCTCA
ATCGCGCGCAACGTCTCCGCGTCGGGCTTCTCTCCCGCGCGGAAGCTAACCAGCAGGTGATAGGTCTTGT
CGGCCTCGGAACGGGTGTTGCCGTGCTGGGTCGCCATCACCTCGGCCATGACAGCGGGCAGGGTGTTTGC
CTCGCAGTTCGTGACGCGCACGTGACCCAGGCGCTCGGTCTTGCCTTGCTCGTCGGTGATGTACTTCACC
AGCTCCGCGAAGTCGCTCTTCTTGATGGAGCGCATGGGGACGTGCTTGGCAATCACGCGCACCCCCCGGC
CGTTTTAGCGGCTAAAAAAGTCATGGCTCTGCCCTCGGGCGGACCACGCCCATCATGACCTTGCCAAGCT
CGTCCTGCTTCTCTTCGATCTTCGCCAGCAGGGCGAGGATCGTGGCATCACCGAACCGCGCCGTGCGCGG
GTCGTCGGTGAGCCAGAGTTTCAGCAGGCCGCCCAGGCGGCCCAGGTCGCCATTGATGCGGGCCAGCTCG
CGGACGTGCTCATAGTCCACGACGCCCGTGATTTTGTAGCCCTGGCCGACGGCCAGCAGGTAGGCCGACA
GGCTCATGCCGGCCGCCGCCGCCTTTTCCTCAATCGCTCTTCGTTCGTCTGGAAGGCAGTACACCTTGAT
AGGTGGGCTGCCCTTCCTGGTTGGCTTGGTTTCATCAGCCATCCGCTTGCCCTCATCTGTTACGCCGGCG
GTAGCCGGCCAGCCTCGCAGAGCAGGATTCCCGTTGAGCACCGCCAGGTGCGAATAAGGGACAGTGAAGA
AGGAACACCCGCTCGCGGGTGGGCCTACTTCACCTATCCTGCCCGGCTGACGCCGTTGGATACACCAAGG
AAAGTCTACACGAACCCTTTGGCAAAATCCTGTATATCGTGCGAAAAAGGATGGATATACCGAAAAAATC
GCTATAATGACCCCGAAGCAGGGTTATGCAGCGGAAAAGCGCTGCTTCCCTGCTGTTTTGTGGAATATCT
ACCGACTGGAAACAGGCAAATGCAGGAAATTACTGAACTGAGGGGACAGGCGAGAGACGATGCCAAAGAG
CTACACCGACGAGCTGGCCGAGTGGGTTGAATCCCGCGCGGCCAAGAAGCGCCGGCGTGATGAGGCTGCG
GTTGCGTTCCTGGCGGTGAGGGCGGATGTCGAGGCGGCGTTAGCGTCCGGCTATGCGCTCGTCACCATTT
GGGAGCACATGCGGGAAACGGGGAAGGTCAAGTTCTCCTACGAGACGTTCCGCTCGCACGCCAGGCGGCA
CATCAAGGCCAAGCCCGCCGATGTGCCCGCACCGCAGGCCAAGGCTGCGGAACCCGCGCCGGCACCCAAG
ACGCCGGAGCCACGGCGGCCGAAGCAGGGGGGCAAGGCTGAAAAGCCGGCCCCCGCTGCGGCCCCGACCG
GCTTCACCTTCAACCCAACACCGGACAAAAAGGATCCCCAATTCTCATGTTTGACAGCTTATCATCGATA
AGCTTTAATGCGGTAGTTTATCACAGTTAAATTGCTAACGCAGTCAGGCACCGTGTATGAAATCTAACAA
TGCGCTCATCGTCATCCTCGGCACCGTCACCCTGGATGCTGTAGGCATAGGCTTGGTTATGCCGGTACTG
CCGGGCCTCTTGCGGGATATCGTCCATTCCGACAGCATCGCCAGTCACTATGGCGTGCTGCTAGCGCTAT
ATGCGTTGATGCAATTTCTATGCGCACCCGTTCTCGGAGCACTGTCCGACCGCTTTGGCCGCCGCCCAGT
CCTGCTCGCTTCGCTACTTGGAGCCACTATCGACTACGCGATCATGGCGACCACACCCGTCCTGTGGATC
CTCTACGCCGGACGCATCGTGGCCGGCATCACCGGCGCCACAGGTGCGGTTGCTGGCGCCTATATCGCCG
ACATCACCGATGGGGAAGATCGGGCTCGCCACTTCGGGCTCATGAGCGCTTGTTTCGGCGTGGGTATGGT
GGCAGGCCCCGTGGCCGGGGGACTGTTGGGCGCCATCTCCTTGCATGCACCATTCCTTGCGGCGGCGGTG
CTCAACGGCCTCAACCTACTACTGGGCTGCTTCCTAATGCAGGAGTCGCATAAGGGAGAGCGTCGACCGA
TGCCCTTGAGAGCCTTCAACCCAGTCAGCTCCTTCCGGTGGGCGCGGGGCATGACTATCGTCGCCGCACT
TATGACTGTCTTCTTTATCATGCAACTCGTAGGACAGGTGCCGGCAGCGCTCTGGGTCATTTTCGGCGAG
GACCGCTTTCGCTGGAGCGCGACGATGATCGGCCTGTCGCTTGCGGTATTCGGAATCTTGCACGCCCTCG
CTCAAGCCTTCGTCACTGGTCCCGCCACCAAACGTTTCGGCGAGAAGCAGGCCATTATCGCCGGCATGGC
GGCCGACGCGCTGGGCTACGTCTTGCTGGCGTTCGCGACGCGAGGCTGGATGGCCTTCCCCATTATGATT
CTTCTCGCTTCCGGCGGCATCGGGATGCCCGCGTTGCAGGCCATGCTGTCCAGGCAGGTAGATGACGACC
ATCAGGGACAGCTTCAAGGATCGCTCGCGGCTCTTACCAGCCTAACTTCGATCACTGGACCGCTGATCGT
CACGGCGATTTATGCCGCCTCGGCGAGCACATGGAACGGGTTGGCATGGATTGTAGGCGCCGCCCTATAC
CTTGTCTGCCTCCCCGCGTTGCGTCGCGGTGCATGGAGCCGGGCCACCTCGACCTGAATGGAAGCCGGCG
GCACCTCGCTAACGGATTCACCACTCCAAGAATTGGAGCCAATCAATTCTTGCGGAGAACTGTGAATGCG
CAAACCAACCCTTGGCAGAACATATCCATCGCGTCCGCCATCTCCAGCAGCCGCACGCGGCGCATCTCGG
GCAGCGTTGGGTCCTGGCCACGGGTGCGCATGATCGTGCTCCTGTCGTTGAGGACCCGGCTAGGCTGGCG
GGGTTGCCTTACTGGTTAGCAGAATGAATCACCGATACGCGAGCGAACGTGAAGCGACTGCTGCTGCAAA
ACGTCTGCGACCTGAGCAACAACATGAATGGTCTTCGGTTTCCGTGTTTCGTAAAGTCTGGAAACGCGGA
AGTCAGCGCTCTTCCGCTTCCTCGCTCACTGACTCGCTGCGCTCGGTCGTTCGGCTGCGGCGAGCGGTAT
CAGCTCACTCAAAGGCGGTAATACGGTTATCCACAGAATCAGGGGATAACGCAGGAAAGAACATGTGAGC
AAAAGGCCAGCAAAAGGCCAGGAACCGTAAAAAGGCCGCGTTGCTGGCGTTTTTCCATAGGCTCCGCCCC
CCTGACGAGCATCACAAAAATCGACGCTCAAGTCAGAGGTGGCGAAACCCGACAGGACTATAAAGATACC
AGGCGTTTCCCCCTGGAAGCTCCCTCGTGCGCTCTCCTGTTCCGACCCTGCCGCTTACCGGATACCTGTC
CGCCTTTCTCCCTTCGGGAAGCGTGGCGCTTTCTCATAGCTCACGCTGTAGGTATCTCAGTTCGGTGTAG
GTCGTTCGCTCCAAGCTGGGCTGTGTGCACGAACCCCCCGTTCAGCCCGACCGCTGCGCCTTATCCGGTA
ACTATCGTCTTGAGTCCAACCCGGTAAGACACGACTTATCGCCACTGGCAGCAGCCACTGGTAACAGGAT
TAGCAGAGCGAGGTATGTAGGCGGTGCTACAGAGTTCTTGAAGTGGTGGCCTAACTACGGCTACACTAGA
AGGACAGTATTTGGTATCTGCGCTCTGCTGAAGCCAGTTACCTTCGGAAAAAGAGTTGGTAGCTCTTGAT
CCGGCAAACAAACCACCGCTGGTAGCGGTGGTTTTTTTGTTTGCAAGCAGCAGATTACGCGCAGAAAAAA
AGGATCTCAAGAAGATCCTTTGATCTTTTCTACGGGGTCTGACGCTCAGTGGAACGAAAACTCACGTTAA
GGGATTTTGGTCATGAGATTATCAAAAAGGATCTTCACCTAGATCCTTTTAAATTAAAAATGAAGTTTTA
AATCAATCTAAAGTATATATGAGTAAACTTGGTCTGACAG
