>Addgene plasmid #46012 | pCM184 | addgene partial sequence | sequence record 81992 | pQE-Fwd 5'-CCCGAAAAGTGCCACCTG-3'
ATTGGTACCATGGATGCATATGGCGGCCGCATAACTTCGTATAGCATACATTATACGAAGTTATCTAGAC
CTGCAGGGGGGGGGGGGAAAGCCACGTTGTGTCTCAAAATCTCTGATGTTACATTGCACAAGATAAAAAT
ATATCATCATGAACAATAAAACTGTCTGCTTACATAAACAGTAATACAAGGGGTGTTATGAGCCATATTC
AACGGGAAACGTCTTGCTCGAGGCCGCGATTAAATTCCAACATGGATGCTGATTTATATGGGTATAAATG
GGCTCGCGATAATGTCGGGCAATCAGGTGCGACAATCTATCGATTGTATGGGAAGCCCGATGCGCCAGAG
TTGTTTCTGAAACATGGCAAAGGTAGCGTTGCCAATGATGTTACAGATGAGATGGTCAGACTAAACTGGC
TGACGGAATTTATGCCTCTTCCGACCATCAAGCATTTTATCCGTACTCCTGATGATGCATGGTTACTCAC
CACTGCGATCCCCGGGAAAACAGCATTCCAGGTATTAGAAGAATATCCTGATTCAGGTGAAAATATTGTT
GATGCGCTGGCAGTGTTCCTGCGCCGGTTGCATTCGATTCCTGTTTGTAATTGTCCTTTTAACAGCGATC
GCGTATTTCGTCTCGCTCAGGCGCAATCACGAATGAATAACGGTTTGGTTGATGCGAGTGATTTTGATGA
CGAGCGTAATGGCTGGCCTGTTGAACAAGTCTGGAAAGAAATGCATAAGCTTTTGCCATTCTCACCGGAT
TCAGTCGTCACTCATGGTGATTTCTCACTT
