>Addgene plasmid #46012 | pCM184 | addgene partial sequence | sequence record 82425 | pENTR1A-3 5'-GTAACATCAGAGATTTTGAGACAC-3'
GTCTAGATAACTTCGTATAATGTATGCTATACGAAGTTATGCGGCCGCCATATGCATCCATGGTACCAAT
TGTACAGCTGAATTCAGATCTAGACGTCAGGTGGCACTTTTCGGGGAAATGTGCGCGGAACCCCTATTTG
TTTATTTTTCTAAATACATTCAAATATGTATCCGCTCATGAGACAATAACCCTGATAAATGCTTCAATAA
TATTGAAAAAGGAAGAGTATGAGTATTCAACATTTCCGTGTCGCCCTTATTCCCTTTTTTGCGGCATTTT
GCCTTCCTGTTTTTGCTCACCCAGAAACGCTGGTGAAAGTAAAAGATGCTGAAGATCAGTTGGGTGCACG
AGTGGGTTACATCGAACTGGATCTCAACAGCGGTAAGATCCTTGAGAGTTTTCGCCCCGAAGAACGTTTT
CCAATGATGAGCACTTTTAAAGTTCTGCTATGTGGCGCGGTATTATCCCGTATTGACGCCGGGCAAGAGC
AACTCGGTCGCCGCATACACTATTCTCAGAATGACTTGGTTGAGTACTCACCAGTCACAGAAAAGCATCT
TACGGATGGCATGACAGTAAGAGAATTATGCAGTGCTGCCATAACCATGAGTGATAACACTGCGGCCAAC
TTACTTCTGACAACGATCGGAGGACCGAAGGAGCTAACCGCTTTTTTGCACAACATGGGGGATCATGTAA
CTCGCCTTGATCGTTGGGAACCGGAGCTGAATGAAGCCATACCAAACGACGAGCGTGACACCACGATGCC
TGTAGCAATGGCAACAACGTTGCGCAAACTATTAACTGGCGAACTACTTACTCTAGCTTCCCGGCAACAA
TTAATAGACTGGATGGAGGCGGATAAAGTTGCAGGACCACTTCTGCGCTCGGCCCTTCCGGCTGGCTGGT
TTATTGCTGATAAATCTGG
